>Addgene plasmid #247996 | pET28-hisSumo-KE-Des27 | addgene full sequence | sequence record 494684 | Addgene NGS Result
TGAGATCCGGCTGCTAACAAAGCCCGAAAGGAAGCTGAGTTGGCTGCTGCCACCGCTGAGCAATAACTAG
CATAACCCCTTGGGGCCTCTAAACGGGTCTTGAGGGGTTTTTTGCTGAAAGGAGGAACTATATCCGGATT
GGCGAATGGG
[124 nt withheld, positions 151-274]
C
[91 nt withheld, positions 276-366]
A
[49 nt withheld, positions 368-416]
CCTTTGACGTTGGAGTCCACGTTCTTT
[37 nt withheld, positions 444-480]
ACCCTATCTCGGTCTATTCTTTTGATTTATAAGGGATTTTGCCGATTTCGGCCTATTGGTTAAAAAATGA
GCTGATTTAACAAAAATTTAACGCGAATTTTAACAAAATATTAACGCTTACAATTTAGGTGGCACTTTTC
GGGGAAATGTGCGCGGAACCCCTATTTGTTTATTTTTCTAAATACATTCAAATATGTATCCGCTCATGAA
TTAATTCTTAGAAAAACTCATCGAGCATCAAATGAAACTGCAATTTATTCATATCAGGATTATCAATACC
ATATTTTTGAAAAAGCCGTTTCTGTAATGAAGGAGAAAACTCACCGAGGCAGTTCCATAGGATGGCAAGA
TCCTGGTATCGGTCTGCGATTCCGACTCGTCCAACATCAATACAACCTATTAATTTCCCCTCGTCAAAAA
TAAGGTTATCAAGTGAGAAATCACCATGAGTGACGACTGAATCCGGTGAGAATGGCAAAAGTTTATGCAT
TTCTTTCCAGACTTGTTCAACAGGCCAGCCATTACGCTCGTCATCAAAATCACTCGCATCAACCAAACCG
TTATTCATTCGTGATTGCGCCTGAGCGAGACGAAATACGCGATCGCTGTTAAAAGGACAATTACAAACAG
GAATCGAATGCAACCGGCGCAGGAACACTGCCAGCGCATCAACAATATTTTCACCTGAATCAGGATATTC
TTCTAATACCTGGAATGCTGTTTTCCCGGGGATCGCAGTGGTGAGTAACCATGCATCATCAGGAGTACGG
ATAAAATGCTTGATGGTCGGAAGAGGCATAAATTCCGTCAGCCAGTTTAGTCTGACCATCTCATCTGTAA
CATCATTGGCAACGCTACCTTTGCCATGTTTCAGAAACAACTCTGGCGCATCGGGCTTCCCATACAATCG
ATAGATTGTCGCACCTGATTGCCCGACATTATCGCGAGCCCATTTATACCCATATAAATCAGCATCCATG
TTGGAATTTAATCGCGGCCTAGAGCAAGACGTTTCCCGTTGAATATGGCTCATAACACCCCTTGTATTAC
TGTTTATGTAAGCAGACAGTTTTATTGTTCATGACCAAAATCCCTTAACGTGAGTTTTCGTTCCACTGAG
CGTCAGACCCCGTAGAAAAGATCAAAGGATCTTCTTGAGATCCTTTTTTTCTGCGCGTAATCTGCTGCTT
GCAAACAAAAAAACCACCGCTACCAGCGGTGGTTTGTTTGCCGGATCAAGAGCTACCAACTCTTTTTCCG
AAGGTAACTGGCTTCAGCAGAGCGCAGATACCAAATACTGTCCTTCTAGTGTAGCCGTAGTTAGGCCACC
ACTTCAAGAACTCTGTAGCACCGCCTACATACCTCGCTCTGCTAATCCTGTTACCAGTGGCTGCTGCCAG
TGGCGATAAGTCGTGTCTTACCGGGTTGGACTCAAGACGATAGTTACCGGATAAGGCGCAGCGGTCGGGC
TGAACGGGGGGTTCGTGCACACAGCCCAGCTTGGAGCGAACGACCTACACCGAACTGAGATACCTACAGC
GTGAGCTATGAGAAAGCGCCACGCTTCCCGAAGGGAGAAAGGCGGACAGGTATCCGGTAAGCGGCAGGGT
CGGAACAGGAGAGCGCACGAGGGAGCTTCCAGGGGGAAACGCCTGGTATCTTTATAGTCCTGTCGGGTTT
CGCCACCTCTGACTTGAGCGTCGATTTTTGTGATGCTCGTCAGGGGGGCGGAGCCTATGGAAAAACGCCA
GCAACGCGGCCTTTTTACGGTTCCTGGCCTTTTGCTGGCCTTTTGCTCACATGTTCTTTCCTGCGTTATC
CCCTGATTCTGTGGATAACCGTATTACCGCCTTTGAGTGAGCTGATACCGCTCGCCGCAGCCGAACGACC
GAGCGCAGCGAGTCAGTGAGCGAGGAAGCGGAAGAGCGCCTGATGCGGTATTTTCTCCTTACGCATCTGT
GCGGTATTTCACACCGCAATGGTGCACTCTCAGTACAATCTGCTCTGATGCCGCATAGTTAAGCCAGTAT
ACACTCCGCTATCGCTACGTGACTGGGTCATGGCTGCGCCCCGACACCCGCCAACACCCGCTGACGCGCC
CTGACGGGCTTGTCTGCTCCCGGCATCCGCTTACAGACAAGCTGTGACCGTCTCCGGGAGCTGCATGTGT
CAGAGGTTTTCACCGTCATCACCGAAACGCGCGAGGCAGCTGCGGTAAAGCTCATCAGCGTGGTCGTGAA
GCGATTCACAGATGTCTGCCTGTTCATCCGCGTCCAGCTCGTTGAGTTTCTCCAGAAGCGTTAATGTCTA
GCTTCTGATAAAGCGGGCCATGTTAAGGGCGGTTTTTTCCTGTTTGGTCACTGATGCCTCCGTGTAAGGG
GGATTTCTGTTCATGGGGGTAATGATACCGATGAAACGAGAGAGGATGCTCACGATACGGGTTACTGATG
ATGAACATGCCCGGTTACTGGAACGTTGTGAGGGTAAACAACTGGCGGTATGGATGCGGCGGGACCAGAG
AAAAATCACTCAGGGTCAATGCCAGCGCTTCGTTAATACAGATGTAGGTGTTCCACAGGGTAGCCAGCAG
CATCCTGCGATGCAGATCCGGAACATAATGGTGCAGGGCGCTGACTTCCGCGTTTCCAGACTTTACGAAA
CACGGAAACCGAAGACCATTCATGTTGTTGCTCAGGTCGCAGACGTTTTGCAGCAGCAGTCGCTTCACGT
TCGCTCGCGTATCGGTGATTCATTCTGCTAACCAGTAAGGCAACCCCGCCAGCCTAGCCGGGTCCTCAAC
GACAGGAGCACGATCATGCGCACCCGTGGGGCCGCCATGCCGGCGATAATGGCCTGCTTCTCGCCGAAAC
GTTTGGTGGCGGGACCAGTGACGAAGGCTTGAGCGAGGGCGTGCAAGATTCCGAATACCGCAAGCGACAG
GCCGATCATCGTCGCGCTCCAGCGAAAGCGGTCCTCGCCGAAAATGACCCAGAGCGCTGCCGGCACCTGT
CCTACGAGTTGCATGATAAAGAAGACAGTCATAAGTGCGGCGACGATAGTCATGCCCCGCGCCCACCGGA
AGGAGCTGACTGGGTTGAAGGCTCTCAAGGGCATCGGTCGAGATCCCGGTGCCTAATGAGTGAGCTAACT
TACATTAATTGCGTTGCGCTCACTGCCCGCTTTCCAGTCGGGAAACCTGTCGTGCCAGCTGCATTAATGA
ATCGGCCAACGCGCGGGGAGAGGCGGTTTGCGTATTGGGCGCCAGGGTGGTTTTTCTTTTCACCAGTGAG
ACGGGCAACAGCTGATTGCCCTTCACCGCCTGGCCCTGAGAGAGTTGCAGCAAGCGGTCCACGCTGGTTT
GCCCCAGCAGGCGAAAATCCTGTTTGATGGTGGTTAACGGCGGGATATAACATGAGCTGTCTTCGGTATC
GTCGTATCCCACTACCGAGATATCCGCACCAACGCGCAGCCCGGACTCGGTAATGGCGCGCATTGCGCCC
AGCGCCATCTGATCGTTGGCAACCAGCATCGCAGTGGGAACGATGCCCTCATTCAGCATTTGCATGGTTT
GTTGAAAACCGGACATGGCACTCCAGTCGCCTTCCCGTTCCGCTATCGGCTGAATTTGATTGCGAGTGAG
ATATTTATGCCAGCCAGCCAGACGCAGACGCGCCGAGACAGAACTTAATGGGCCCGCTAACAGCGCGATT
TGCTGGTGACCCAATGCGACCAGATGCTCCACGCCCAGTCGCGTACCGTCTTCATGGGAGAAAATAATAC
TGTTGATGGGTGTCTGGTCAGAGACATCAAGAAATAACGCCGGAACATTAGTGCAGGCAGCTTCCACAGC
AATGGCATCCTGGTCATCCAGCGGATAGTTAATGATCAGCCCACTGACGCGTTGCGCGAGAAGATTGTGC
ACCGCCGCTTTACAGGCTTCGACGCCGCTTCGTTCTACCATCGACACCACCACGCTGGCACCCAGTTGAT
CGGCGCGAGATTTAATCGCCGCGACAATTTGCGACGGCGCGTGCAGGGCCAGACTGGAGGTGGCAACGCC
AATCAGCAACGACTGTTTGCCCGCCAGTTGTTGTGCCACGCGGTTGGGAATGTAATTCAGCTCCGCCATC
GCCGCTTCCACTTTTTCCCGCGTTTTCGCAGAAACGTGGCTGGCCTGGTTCACCACGCGGGAAACGGTCT
GATAAGAGACACCGGCATACTCTGCGACATCGTATAACGTTACTGGTTTCACATTCACCACCCTGAATTG
ACTCTCTTCCGGGCGCTATCATGCCATACCGCGAAAGGTTTTGCGCCATTCGATGGTGTCCGGGATCTCG
ACGCTCTCCCTTATGCGACTCCTGCATTAGGAAGCAGCCCAGTAGTAGGTTGAGGCCGTTGAGCACCGCC
GCCGCAAGGAATGGTGCATGCAAGGAGATGGCGCCCAACAGTCCCCCGGCCACGGGGCCTGCCACCATAC
CCACGCCGAAACAAGCGCTCATGAGCCCGAAGTGGCGAGCCCGATCTTCCCCATCGGTGATGTCGGCGAT
ATAGGCGCCAGCAACCGCACCTGTGGCGCCGGTGATGCCGGCCACGATGCGTCCGGCGTAGAGGATCGAG
ATCTCGATCCCGCGAAATTAATACGACTCACTATAGGGGAATTGTGAGCGGATAACAATTCCCCTCTAGA
AATAATTTTGTTTAACTTTAAGAAGGAGATATACCATGAGCAAGCATCACCATCATTCAGGCCATCACCA
TACCGGACACCACCATCATTCAGGCAGTCATCACCATTCCGGATCTGCTGCGGGTGGCGAAGAAGATAAG
AAACCGGCAGGTGGCGAAGGTGGCGGTGCCCATATCAACCTGAAAGTGAAAGGTCAAGACGGCAACGAAG
TCTTTTTCCGCATCAAACGTTCTACCCAGCTGAAAAAGCTGATGAACGCATACTGTGACCGTCAGTCTGT
AGACATGACCGCAATTGCTTTCCTGTTTGATGGTCGTCGCCTGCGTGCGGAACAGACCCCGGATGAACTG
GAGATGGAAGATGGCGACGAAATCGACGCAATGCTTCATCAGACTGGTGGCATGCCTTCTGCGCTTGACG
CAATTGTTGCAGATGTTCGAGAGGACGTAGCTGCACGTGAAGCTGTGGTTCCATTCGATGAAATAAAAGA
GCGCGCCGCGCGGGCCCCTCCACCGCGCGACGTATTAGCGGCCCTGCGCGCGCCTGGTGTGGGAATTATA
GCGATCTACTTACGTAAATCACCGTCTGGGCTCGACGTTGAGCGCGATCCCATTGAGTATGCGAAAACCG
CCGAGAAATATGCGGTTGCACTGACGGTCCTTACTGATGAAAAATATTTTAATGGATCTTATGAAGATCT
GGAGAAGATCCGTAGTGCGGTTGATATCCCGGTAATCTGCTTTGATTTCATCGTGGACCCTTACCAGATT
TATCTGGCTCGTGCCTATCAGGCCGATGCAATAGTCCTTCTGCTGTCAGTCCTTGATGATGAACAATATC
GTCAGTTAGCTGCTGTTGCCCATTCTTTGAATATGGGAGTTATTGTGGATGTTCACACGGAAGAAGAACT
GGAAAGAGCGTTAAAAGCCGGCGCCGAAATCATTGGTATCCTGAATCAGGATCTGAAAACATTCGAGGTA
GATCGGAATACTGCTGAACGGTTAGGTCGATTAGCCAGAGAAAGAGGTTTTACAGGCGTACTTCTTGCTA
TTGGCGGTTATTCCACTAAAGAGGAACTGAAATCGATGCGCGGTTTGTTTGACGCCGTGCTGATAGGGGA
ATCCCTTATGAGAGCGCCTGATCCTGAGAAAGCAATACGCGAGCTGGTGGGGTAA
Features (pLannotate 1.2.2; 18 found; start..end, strand, type, name):
     10..59      +  CDS            SET1 (fragment): solubility-enhancement tag derived from T7 phage gene 10B
     67..114     +  terminator     T7 terminator: transcription terminator for bacteriophage T7 RNA polymerase
    151..579     +  rep_origin     f1 ori (sequence partly withheld): f1 bacteriophage origin of replication; arrow indicates direction of (+) strand synthesis
    632..689     +  promoter       AmpR promoter (fragment): bla
    698..1513    -  CDS            KanR: aminoglycoside phosphotransferase; aph(3')-Ia; confers resistance to kanamycin in bacteria or G418 (Geneticin®) in eukaryotes
   1635..2223    +  rep_origin     ori: high-copy-number ColE1/pMB1/pBR322/pUC origin of replication
   2409..2548    -  misc_feature   bom: basis of mobility region from pBR322
   2650..2841    -  CDS            rop: Rop protein, which maintains plasmids at low copy number; rop
   2858..3238    +  CDS            YPB1_ECOLX: Protein predicted: Swiss-Prot protein existence level 4. From Escherichia coli.
   3310..3601    -  CDS            TcR (fragment): tetracycline efflux protein; tet; confers resistance to tetracycline
   3616..3637    -  protein_bind   CAP binding site: CAP binding activates transcription in the presence of cAMP. E. coli catabolite activator protein
   3650..4732    -  CDS            lacI: lac repressor; lacI; The lac repressor binds to the lac operator to inhibit transcription in E. coli. This inhibition can be relieved by adding lactose or isopropyl-β-D-thiogalactopyranoside (IPTG).
   4733..4810    -  promoter       lacI promoter: lacI
   4818..5097    -  CDS            TcR (fragment): tetracycline efflux protein; tet; confers resistance to tetracycline
   5119..5137    +  promoter       T7 promoter: promoter for bacteriophage T7 RNA polymerase
   5138..5162    +  protein_bind   lac operator: The lac repressor binds to the lac operator to inhibit transcription in E. coli. This inhibition can be relieved by adding lactose or isopropyl-β-D-thiogalactopyranoside (IPTG). lac repressor encoded by lacI
   5177..5199    +  RBS            RBS: efficient ribosome binding site from bacteriophage T7 gene 10 (Olins and Rangwala, 1989)
   5287..5571    +  CDS            SUMO1 (fragment): SUMO1_ORYSJ - Also known as SMT3, SUM1. Experimental evidence at protein level: Swiss-Prot protein existence level 1. Ubiquitin-like protein which can be covalently attached to target lysines as a monomer. Does not seem to be involved in protein degradation and may function as an antagonist of ubiquitin in the degradation process (By similarity). From Oryza sativa subsp. japonica (Rice).
