[The description below was written by a language model from this plasmid's Addgene catalogue record and pLannotate feature annotations shown in this document.]
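Description:
pET28-hisSumo-KE-Des27 is a 6,345 nt bacterial expression plasmid on a pET28 backbone, built to produce Des27, a fully synthetic, computationally designed Kemp eliminase, in E. coli. It is selected with kanamycin through an aminoglycoside phosphotransferase (KanR) gene and replicates from a ColE1/pMB1-type origin. The feature table also shows the pBR322-derived bom and rop elements, although the catalogue entry lists the plasmid as high copy. An f1 origin is present as well, along with short tetracycline-resistance gene fragments that are backbone remnants rather than functional markers.

The expression cassette follows the standard pET layout. A T7 promoter is followed directly by a lac operator and the T7 gene 10 ribosome binding site, with a T7 terminator downstream and a plasmid-borne lacI gene supplying repressor. Transcription therefore depends on a host that provides T7 RNA polymerase and is normally induced with IPTG.

The open reading frame carries an N-terminal 12xHis-bdSUMO tag fused to the Des27 coding sequence, which was inserted by Golden Gate cloning. The annotation software recognised the SUMO portion only as a partial match to a plant SUMO1 homologue. It did not annotate the His tag or the synthetic enzyme itself, which presumably occupies the unannotated stretch between the SUMO module and the terminator region. The small "SET1" hit just before the terminator is probably residual vector sequence. The histidine tag allows metal-affinity purification, and SUMO fusions generally improve solubility and can be removed by a SUMO-specific protease. The plasmid is intended for recombinant expression and purification of this designed enzyme.
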