Addgene plasmid #247996: pET28-hisSumo-KE-Des27
Purpose: Expression of synthetic Kemp eliminase (Des27)
Depositing lab: Sarel Fleishman. Depositing organization: Weizmann Institute of Science. Publication: Complete computational design of high-efficiency Kemp elimination enzymes. Listov D, Vos E, Hoffka G, Hoch SY, Berg A, Hamer-Rogotner S, Dym O, Kamerlin SCL, Fleishman SJ. Nature. 2025 Jul;643(8074):1421-1427. doi: 10.1038/s41586-025-09136-2. Epub 2025 Jun 18. PubMed 40533551.
Backbone
  Vector backbone: pET28
  Vector type: Bacterial Expression
Growth in bacteria
  Bacterial resistance: Kanamycin, 50 μg/mL
  Growth temperature: 37°C
  Growth strain: DH5alpha
  Copy number: High Copy
Gene/Insert
  Gene/Insert name: KE-Des27
  Species: Synthetic
  Promoter: T7
  Tag / fusion protein: 12xHis-bdSumo (N terminal on insert)
  Cloning method: Golden Gate
Terms and licenses: Academic/Nonprofit Terms; Industry Terms: Not Available to Industry
How to cite: pET28-hisSumo-KE-Des27 was a gift from Sarel Fleishman (Addgene plasmid # 247996 ; http://n2t.net/addgene:247996 ; RRID:Addgene_247996)
